Addgene plasmid #201981: pcDNA3.1-INSRR-V5/HIS
Purpose: expression of human INSRR receptor tyrosine kinase in mammalian cells
Depositing lab: Pavel Krejčí. Depositing organization: Masaryk University. Publication: One reporter for in-cell activity profiling of majority of protein kinase oncogenes. Gudernova I, Foldynova-Trantirkova S, Ghannamova BE, Fafilek B, Varecha M, Balek L, Hruba E, Jonatova L, Jelinkova I, Kunova Bosakova M, Trantirek L, Mayer J, Krejci P. Elife. 2017 Feb 15;6. pii: e21536. doi: 10.7554/eLife.21536. PubMed 28199182.
Backbone
  Vector backbone: pcDNA3.1-V5/His
  Backbone manufacturer: Invitrogen
  Vector type: Mammalian Expression
Growth in bacteria
  Bacterial resistance: Ampicillin, 100 μg/mL
  Growth temperature: 37°C
  Growth strain: DH5alpha
  Copy number: High Copy
Gene/Insert
  Gene/Insert name: INSRR receptor tyrosine kinase
  Species: H. sapiens (human)
  Entrez Gene: INSRR (a.k.a. IRR)
  Promoter: CMV
  Tag / fusion protein: V5, 6xHis (C terminal on backbone)
  Cloning method: TOPO Cloning
Terms and licenses: Academic/Nonprofit Terms; Industry Terms: Not Available to Industry
Depositor comments: Addgene NGS result found P14H mutation in INSRR receptor tyrosine kinase, but it does not affect plasmid function.
How to cite: pcDNA3.1-INSRR-V5/HIS was a gift from Pavel Krejčí (Addgene plasmid # 201981 ; http://n2t.net/addgene:201981 ; RRID:Addgene_201981)
