[The description below was written by a language model from this plasmid's Addgene catalogue record and pLannotate feature annotations shown in this document.]
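Description:
pcDNA3.1-INSRR-V5/HIS is a mammalian expression plasmid of about 9.4 kb, built on the Invitrogen pcDNA3.1-V5/His TOPO backbone. It carries the human insulin receptor-related receptor (INSRR, also called IRR), a receptor tyrosine kinase described in the annotation as a sensor of alkaline extracellular pH that signals through IRS1 and AKT. The plasmid is maintained in E. coli at high copy through a ColE1/pUC-type origin and selected with ampicillin via the β-lactamase gene. An f1 origin is also present and allows production of single-stranded DNA.

The INSRR coding sequence was inserted by TOPO cloning downstream of the human cytomegalovirus immediate early enhancer and promoter, which drive strong constitutive transcription in mammalian cells. A T7 promoter lies just upstream of the insert and can be used for in vitro transcription or sequencing. The open reading frame continues into the backbone-encoded C-terminal V5 epitope and 6xHis tag. The feature table annotates only the V5 element, while the His tag is listed in the catalogue fields. These tags allow detection and purification of the receptor without a specific antibody, and the bovine growth hormone polyadenylation signal terminates the transcript. A separate cassette, with the SV40 early promoter driving the neomycin phosphotransferase gene and an SV40 polyadenylation signal, permits G418 selection of stably transfected cells. The short HIV-1 LTR, ble, lacI and extra SV40 promoter fragments called by the annotation software are probably incidental matches rather than functional parts.

Sequencing by the repository found a P14H substitution in INSRR, which the depositor states does not affect plasmid function. The construct is intended for expression of INSRR in mammalian cells and comes from work on reporter-based, in-cell activity profiling of protein kinase oncogenes.
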