Features (pLannotate 1.2.2; 21 found; start..end, strand, type, name):
     42..94      -  misc_feature   bom (fragment): basis of mobility region from pBR322
    249..628     +  enhancer       CMV enhancer: human cytomegalovirus immediate early enhancer
    629..832     +  promoter       CMV promoter: human cytomegalovirus (CMV) immediate early promoter
    828..861     +  LTR            5' LTR (truncated) (fragment): truncated 5' long terminal repeat (LTR) from HIV-1
    877..895     +  promoter       T7 promoter: promoter for bacteriophage T7 RNA polymerase
    953..4843    +  CDS            INSRR: INSRR_HUMAN - Also known as IRR. Experimental evidence at protein level: Swiss-Prot protein existence level 1. Receptor with tyrosine-protein kinase activity. Functions as a pH sensing receptor which is activated by increased extracellular pH. Activates an intracellular signaling pathway that involves IRS1 and AKT1/PKB. From Homo sapiens (Human).
   4916..4957    +  CDS            V5 tag: epitope tag from simian virus 5
   5013..5237    +  polyA_signal   bGH poly(A) signal: bovine growth hormone polyadenylation signal
   5241..5262    +  promoter       SV40 promoter (fragment): SV40 enhancer and early promoter
   5283..5711    +  rep_origin     f1 ori (sequence partly withheld): f1 bacteriophage origin of replication; arrow indicates direction of (+) strand synthesis
   5725..6054    +  promoter       SV40 promoter: SV40 enhancer and early promoter
   6121..6912    +  CDS            neo: KKA2_KLEPN - Also known as kan, nptII. Experimental evidence at protein level: Swiss-Prot protein existence level 1. Resistance to kanamycin, neomycin, paromomycin, ribostamycin, butirosin and gentamicin B. From Klebsiella pneumoniae.
   6938..7096    +  CDS            ble (fragment): BLE_KLEPN - Experimental evidence at protein level: Swiss-Prot protein existence level 1. Binding protein with a strong affinity to the bleomycin family of antibiotics. Binds to CL990; an antimitotic-antibiotic compound. From Klebsiella pneumoniae.
   7091..7212    +  polyA_signal   SV40 poly(A) signal: SV40 polyadenylation signal
   7285..7301    -  protein_bind   lac operator: The lac repressor binds to the lac operator to inhibit transcription in E. coli. This inhibition can be relieved by adding lactose or isopropyl-β-D-thiogalactopyranoside (IPTG). lac repressor encoded by lacI
   7309..7339    -  promoter       lac promoter: promoter for the E. coli lac operon
   7354..7375    -  protein_bind   CAP binding site: CAP binding activates transcription in the presence of cAMP. E. coli catabolite activator protein
   7388..7480    -  CDS            lacI (fragment): lac repressor; lacI; The lac repressor binds to the lac operator to inhibit transcription in E. coli. This inhibition can be relieved by adding lactose or isopropyl-β-D-thiogalactopyranoside (IPTG).
   7663..8251    -  rep_origin     ori: high-copy-number ColE1/pMB1/pBR322/pUC origin of replication
   8422..9282    -  CDS            AmpR: β-lactamase; bla; confers resistance to ampicillin, carbenicillin, and related antibiotics
   9283..9387    -  promoter       AmpR promoter: bla
>Addgene plasmid #201981 | pcDNA3.1-INSRR-V5/HIS | addgene full sequence | sequence record 396821 | Addgene NGS Result
TGCCACCTGACGTCGACGGATCGGGAGATCTCCCGATCCCCTATGGTGCACTCTCAGTACAATCTGCTCT
GATGCCGCATAGTTAAGCCAGTATCTGCTCCCTGCTTGTGTGTTGGAGGTCGCTGAGTAGTGCGCGAGCA
AAATTTAAGCTACAACAAGGCAAGGCTTGACCGACAATTGCATGAAGAATCTGCTTAGGGTTAGGCGTTT
TGCGCTGCTTCGCGATGTACGGGCCAGATATACGCGTTGACATTGATTATTGACTAGTTATTAATAGTAA
TCAATTACGGGGTCATTAGTTCATAGCCCATATATGGAGTTCCGCGTTACATAACTTACGGTAAATGGCC
CGCCTGGCTGACCGCCCAACGACCCCCGCCCATTGACGTCAATAATGACGTATGTTCCCATAGTAACGCC
AATAGGGACTTTCCATTGACGTCAATGGGTGGAGTATTTACGGTAAACTGCCCACTTGGCAGTACATCAA
GTGTATCATATGCCAAGTACGCCCCCTATTGACGTCAATGACGGTAAATGGCCCGCCTGGCATTATGCCC
AGTACATGACCTTATGGGACTTTCCTACTTGGCAGTACATCTACGTATTAGTCATCGCTATTACCATGGT
GATGCGGTTTTGGCAGTACATCAATGGGCGTGGATAGCGGTTTGACTCACGGGGATTTCCAAGTCTCCAC
CCCATTGACGTCAATGGGAGTTTGTTTTGGCACCAAAATCAACGGGACTTTCCAAAATGTCGTAACAACT
CCGCCCCATTGACGCAAATGGGCGGTAGGCGTGTACGGTGGGAGGTCTATATAAGCAGAGCTCTCTGGCT
AACTAGAGAACCCACTGCTTACTGGCTTATCGAAATTAATACGACTCACTATAGGGAGACCCAAGCTGGC
TAGTTAAGCTTGGTACCGAGCTCGGATCCAGTACCCTTCACCATGGCAGTCCCTAGTCTGTGGCCCTGGG
GAGCATGCCTGCATGTGATCTTCCTCTCCTTGGGATTTGGCCTGGATACAGTAGAGGTGTGCCCCAGCCT
GGATATTCGCTCAGAGGTGGCAGAGCTTCGTCAGCTGGAGAACTGCAGCGTGGTGGAGGGCCACCTGCAG
ATCCTGCTCATGTTCACAGCCACCGGGGAGGACTTCCGCGGCCTCAGCTTCCCTCGCCTCACCCAGGTCA
CCGACTACCTGCTGCTCTTCCGTGTCTACGGACTGGAGAGCCTGCGCGACCTCTTCCCCAACCTAGCAGT
CATCCGCGGGACGCGCCTCTTCCTGGGCTATGCACTGGTCATCTTTGAGATGCCACATCTGCGTGACGTG
GCACTGCCTGCACTTGGGGCCGTGCTGCGTGGGGCTGTGCGTGTGGAGAAGAACCAGGAGCTCTGCCACC
TCTCCACCATTGACTGGGGACTGCTGCAGCCAGCACCTGGCGCCAACCACATCGTGGGCAACAAGCTGGG
CGAGGAGTGTGCTGACGTGTGCCCTGGTGTGCTGGGTGCTGCTGGTGAGCCCTGTGCCAAGACCACCTTC
AGCGGGCACACTGACTACAGATGCTGGACCTCCAGCCACTGCCAGAGAGTGTGCCCCTGCCCCCATGGGA
TGGCTTGCACAGCGAGGGGCGAGTGCTGCCACACCGAATGCCTGGGGGGCTGCAGCCAGCCAGAAGACCC
TCGTGCCTGTGTAGCTTGCCGCCACCTCTACTTCCAGGGTGCCTGCCTGTGGGCCTGCCCGCCAGGCACC
TACCAGTATGAGTCCTGGCGCTGTGTCACAGCTGAGCGCTGTGCCAGCCTGCACTCTGTGCCCGGCCGTG
CCTCCACCTTCGGCATACACCAGGGCAGTTGCCTGGCCCAGTGCCCTTCTGGCTTCACCCGTAATAGCAG
CAGCATATTCTGCCACAAGTGCGAGGGGCTGTGCCCTAAAGAGTGCAAGGTAGGCACCAAGACCATCGAC
TCCATCCAGGCGGCACAGGATCTTGTGGGCTGCACGCATGTGGAGGGAAGCCTCATCCTCAACCTTCGCC
AGGGCTACAACCTGGAGCCACAGCTGCAGCACAGCCTGGGGCTGGTAGAAACCATTACTGGCTTCCTCAA
AATCAAGCACTCCTTTGCCCTCGTGTCCCTGGGCTTTTTCAAGAACCTCAAACTAATCCGGGGAGACGCC
ATGGTGGATGGGAACTACACTCTCTACGTGCTGGACAACCAGAACCTACAACAGCTAGGGTCCTGGGTGG
CCGCGGGGCTCACCATTCCCGTGGGCAAGATCTACTTCGCCTTCAACCCGCGCCTCTGCTTGGAACACAT
CTACCGACTGGAGGAGGTGACAGGCACGCGAGGTCGGCAGAACAAGGCTGAGATCAACCCCCGCACCAAC
GGAGACCGCGCCGCCTGCCAGACTCGCACCCTGCGCTTCGTGTCCAACGTGACGGAGGCAGACCGCATCC
TGCTACGCTGGGAGCGCTATGAGCCACTGGAGGCCCGCGACCTGCTCAGCTTCATCGTGTACTACAAGGA
GTCCCCATTCCAGAACGCCACAGAGCACGTGGGTCCAGATGCTTGTGGAACCCAGAGCTGGAACCTGCTG
GATGTGGAGCTGCCCCTAAGCCGCACCCAGGAGCCAGGGGTGACCCTAGCCTCCCTCAAGCCTTGGACAC
AGTACGCAGTGTTTGTGCGGGCCATCACGCTAACCACTGAGGAGGACAGCCCTCATCAAGGAGCCCAGAG
TCCCATCGTCTACCTCCGAACGCTGCCTGCAGCTCCCACGGTGCCCCAAGACGTCATCTCCACGTCCAAC
TCCTCCTCCCACCTCCTGGTGCGCTGGAAGCCACCGACCCAGCGCAATGGGAACCTCACCTACTACCTGG
TGCTGTGGCAGCGGCTGGCAGAGGACGGCGACCTCTACCTCAATGACTACTGCCACCGCGGCTTGCGGCT
GCCCACCAGCAACAACGATCCGCGCTTCGACGGCGAAGACGGGGATCCTGAGGCCGAGATGGAGTCCGAC
TGCTGCCCTTGCCAGCACCCACCTCCTGGTCAGGTTCTGCCCCCGCTGGAGGCGCAAGAGGCCTCGTTCC
AGAAGAAGTTTGAAAACTTTCTACACAACGCGATCACCATCCCCATATCCCCTTGGAAGGTGACGTCCAT
CAACAAGAGCCCCCAAAGGGACTCAGGGCGGCACCGCCGGGCAGCTGGGCCCCTCCGGCTGGGGGGCAAC
AGCTCGGATTTCGAGATCCAGGAGGACAAGGTGCCCCGTGAGCGAGCGGTGCTGAGCGGCCTGCGCCACT
TCACGGAATACCGGATCGACATCCATGCCTGCAACCACGCGGCGCACACCGTGGGCTGCAGTGCCGCCAC
CTTCGTCTTTGCGCGCACCATGCCCCACAGAGAGGCTGATGGTATTCCAGGAAAGGTGGCCTGGGAGGCC
TCCAGCAAGAACAGTGTCCTTCTGCGCTGGCTCGAGCCACCAGACCCCAACGGACTCATCCTCAAGTACG
AAATCAAGTACCGCCGCTTGGGAGAGGAGGCCACAGTGCTGTGTGTGTCCCGTCTTCGATATGCGAAGTT
TGGGGGAGTCCACCTGGCCCTGCTGCCCCCTGGAAACTACTCTGCCAGGGTTAGGGCAACCTCACTGGCT
GGCAATGGCTCTTGGACAGACAGTGTTGCCTTCTACATCCTTGGTCCAGAGGAGGAGGATGCTGGGGGGC
TGCATGTCCTCCTCACTGCCACCCCTGTGGGGCTCACGCTGCTCATCGTTCTTGCTGCCCTTGGTTTCTT
CTACGGCAAGAAGAGAAACAGAACCCTGTATGCTTCTGTGAATCCAGAGTACTTCAGCGCCTCTGATATG
TATGTCCCTGATGAATGGGAGGTGCCTCGGGAGCAGATCTCGATAATCCGGGAACTGGGCCAGGGCTCTT
TTGGGATGGTATATGAGGGGCTGGCACGAGGACTTGAGGCTGGAGAGGAGTCCACACCCGTGGCCCTGAA
GACGGTGAATGAACTGGCCAGCCCACGGGAATGCATTGAGTTCCTCAAGGAAGCTTCTGTCATGAAAGCC
TTCAAGTGTCACCATGTGGTGCGTCTCCTGGGTGTGGTATCTCAGGGCCAGCCAACTCTGGTCATCATGG
AGTTAATGACCCGTGGGGACCTCAAGAGCCATCTTCGATCTTTGCGGCCTGAGGCAGAGAACAACCCTGG
GCTCCCACAGCCAGCATTGGGGGAAATGATCCAAATGGCTGGTGAGATTGCAGACGGCATGGCCTACCTT
GCTGCCAACAAGTTTGTGCACCGAGATCTAGCAGCCCGCAACTGCATGGTGTCCCAGGACTTCACCGTCA
AGATCGGGGACTTCGGGATGACTCGGGACGTGTATGAGACAGACTATTACCGCAAGGGTGGGAAGGGGCT
GCTGCCCGTGCGCTGGATGGCCCCCGAGTCCCTCAAAGATGGGATCTTCACCACCCACTCGGATGTCTGG
TCCTTTGGCGTGGTACTCTGGGAGATTGTGACCCTGGCAGAACAACCCTACCAGGGCCTGTCCAATGAGC
AGGTGCTGAAGTTCGTCATGGATGGCGGGGTCCTGGAGGAGCTGGAGGGCTGTCCCCTTCAGCTGCAGGA
GCTGATGAGCCGCTGCTGGCAGCCGAACCCACGCCTGCGCCCATCTTTCACACACATTCTGGACAGCATA
CAGGAGGAGCTGCGGCCCTCCTTCCGCCTCCTCTCCTTCTACTACAGCCCGGAATGCCGGGGGGCCCGGG
GCTCCCTGCCTACCACCGATGCAGAGCCTGACTCCTCACCCACTCCAAGAGACTGCAGCCCTCAAAATGG
GGGTCCAGGGCACAAGGGTCAAGACAATTCTGCAGATATCCAGCACAGTGGCGGCCGCTCGAGTCTAGAG
GGCCCGCGGTTCGAAGGTAAGCCTATCCCTAACCCTCTCCTCGGTCTCGATTCTACGCGTACCGGTCATC
ATCACCATCACCATTGAGTTTAAACCCGCTGATCAGCCTCGACTGTGCCTTCTAGTTGCCAGCCATCTGT
TGTTTGCCCCTCCCCCGTGCCTTCCTTGACCCTGGAAGGTGCCACTCCCACTGTCCTTTCCTAATAAAAT
GAGGAAATTGCATCGCATTGTCTGAGTAGGTGTCATTCTATTCTGGGGGGTGGGGTGGGGCAGGACAGCA
AGGGGGAGGATTGGGAAGACAATAGCAGGCATGCTGGGGATGCGGTGGGCTCTATGGCTTCTGAGGCGGA
AAGAACCAGCTGGGGCTCTAGGGGGTATCCCC
[124 nt withheld, positions 5283-5406]
C
[91 nt withheld, positions 5408-5498]
A
[49 nt withheld, positions 5500-5548]
CCTTTGACGTTGGAGTCCACGTTCTTT
[37 nt withheld, positions 5576-5612]
ACCCTATCTCGGTCTATTCTTTTGATTTATAAGGGATTTTGCCGATTTCGGCCTATTGGTTAAAAAATGA
GCTGATTTAACAAAAATTTAACGCGAATTAATTCTGTGGAATGTGTGTCAGTTAGGGTGTGGAAAGTCCC
CAGGCTCCCCAGCAGGCAGAAGTATGCAAAGCATGCATCTCAATTAGTCAGCAACCAGGTGTGGAAAGTC
CCCAGGCTCCCCAGCAGGCAGAAGTATGCAAAGCATGCATCTCAATTAGTCAGCAACCATAGTCCCGCCC
CTAACTCCGCCCATCCCGCCCCTAACTCCGCCCAGTTCCGCCCATTCTCCGCCCCATGGCTGACTAATTT
TTTTTATTTATGCAGAGGCCGAGGCCGCCTCTGCCTCTGAGCTATTCCAGAAGTAGTGAGGAGGCTTTTT
TGGAGGCCTAGGCTTTTGCAAAAAGCTCCCGGGAGCTTGTATATCCATTTTCGGATCTGATCAAGAGACA
GGATGAGGATCGTTTCGCATGATTGAACAAGATGGATTGCACGCAGGTTCTCCGGCCGCTTGGGTGGAGA
GGCTATTCGGCTATGACTGGGCACAACAGACAATCGGCTGCTCTGATGCCGCCGTGTTCCGGCTGTCAGC
GCAGGGGCGCCCGGTTCTTTTTGTCAAGACCGACCTGTCCGGTGCCCTGAATGAACTGCAGGACGAGGCA
GCGCGGCTATCGTGGCTGGCCACGACGGGCGTTCCTTGCGCAGCTGTGCTCGACGTTGTCACTGAAGCGG
GAAGGGACTGGCTGCTATTGGGCGAAGTGCCGGGGCAGGATCTCCTGTCATCTCACCTTGCTCCTGCCGA
GAAAGTATCCATCATGGCTGATGCAATGCGGCGGCTGCATACGCTTGATCCGGCTACCTGCCCATTCGAC
CACCAAGCGAAACATCGCATCGAGCGAGCACGTACTCGGATGGAAGCCGGTCTTGTCGATCAGGATGATC
TGGACGAAGAGCATCAGGGGCTCGCGCCAGCCGAACTGTTCGCCAGGCTCAAGGCGCGCATGCCCGACGG
CGAGGATCTCGTCGTGACCCATGGCGATGCCTGCTTGCCGAATATCATGGTGGAAAATGGCCGCTTTTCT
GGATTCATCGACTGTGGCCGGCTGGGTGTGGCGGACCGCTATCAGGACATAGCGTTGGCTACCCGTGATA
TTGCTGAAGAGCTTGGCGGCGAATGGGCTGACCGCTTCCTCGTGCTTTACGGTATCGCCGCTCCCGATTC
GCAGCGCATCGCCTTCTATCGCCTTCTTGACGAGTTCTTCTGAGCGGGACTCTGGGGTTCGCGAAATGAC
CGACCAAGCGACGCCCAACCTGCCATCACGAGATTTCGATTCCACCGCCGCCTTCTATGAAAGGTTGGGC
TTCGGAATCGTTTTCCGGGACGCCGGCTGGATGATCCTCCAGCGCGGGGATCTCATGCTGGAGTTCTTCG
CCCACCCCAACTTGTTTATTGCAGCTTATAATGGTTACAAATAAAGCAATAGCATCACAAATTTCACAAA
TAAAGCATTTTTTTCACTGCATTCTAGTTGTGGTTTGTCCAAACTCATCAATGTATCTTATCATGTCTGT
ATACCGTCGACCTCTAGCTAGAGCTTGGCGTAATCATGGTCATAGCTGTTTCCTGTGTGAAATTGTTATC
CGCTCACAATTCCACACAACATACGAGCCGGAAGCATAAAGTGTAAAGCCTGGGGTGCCTAATGAGTGAG
CTAACTCACATTAATTGCGTTGCGCTCACTGCCCGCTTTCCAGTCGGGAAACCTGTCGTGCCAGCTGCAT
TAATGAATCGGCCAACGCGCGGGGAGAGGCGGTTTGCGTATTGGGCGCTCTTCCGCTTCCTCGCTCACTG
ACTCGCTGCGCTCGGTCGTTCGGCTGCGGCGAGCGGTATCAGCTCACTCAAAGGCGGTAATACGGTTATC
CACAGAATCAGGGGATAACGCAGGAAAGAACATGTGAGCAAAAGGCCAGCAAAAGGCCAGGAACCGTAAA
AAGGCCGCGTTGCTGGCGTTTTTCCATAGGCTCCGCCCCCCTGACGAGCATCACAAAAATCGACGCTCAA
GTCAGAGGTGGCGAAACCCGACAGGACTATAAAGATACCAGGCGTTTCCCCCTGGAAGCTCCCTCGTGCG
CTCTCCTGTTCCGACCCTGCCGCTTACCGGATACCTGTCCGCCTTTCTCCCTTCGGGAAGCGTGGCGCTT
TCTCATAGCTCACGCTGTAGGTATCTCAGTTCGGTGTAGGTCGTTCGCTCCAAGCTGGGCTGTGTGCACG
AACCCCCCGTTCAGCCCGACCGCTGCGCCTTATCCGGTAACTATCGTCTTGAGTCCAACCCGGTAAGACA
CGACTTATCGCCACTGGCAGCAGCCACTGGTAACAGGATTAGCAGAGCGAGGTATGTAGGCGGTGCTACA
GAGTTCTTGAAGTGGTGGCCTAACTACGGCTACACTAGAAGAACAGTATTTGGTATCTGCGCTCTGCTGA
AGCCAGTTACCTTCGGAAAAAGAGTTGGTAGCTCTTGATCCGGCAAACAAACCACCGCTGGTAGCGGTGG
TTTTTTTGTTTGCAAGCAGCAGATTACGCGCAGAAAAAAAGGATCTCAAGAAGATCCTTTGATCTTTTCT
ACGGGGTCTGACGCTCAGTGGAACGAAAACTCACGTTAAGGGATTTTGGTCATGAGATTATCAAAAAGGA
TCTTCACCTAGATCCTTTTAAATTAAAAATGAAGTTTTAAATCAATCTAAAGTATATATGAGTAAACTTG
GTCTGACAGTTACCAATGCTTAATCAGTGAGGCACCTATCTCAGCGATCTGTCTATTTCGTTCATCCATA
GTTGCCTGACTCCCCGTCGTGTAGATAACTACGATACGGGAGGGCTTACCATCTGGCCCCAGTGCTGCAA
TGATACCGCGAGACCCACGCTCACCGGCTCCAGATTTATCAGCAATAAACCAGCCAGCCGGAAGGGCCGA
GCGCAGAAGTGGTCCTGCAACTTTATCCGCCTCCATCCAGTCTATTAATTGTTGCCGGGAAGCTAGAGTA
AGTAGTTCGCCAGTTAATAGTTTGCGCAACGTTGTTGCCATTGCTACAGGCATCGTGGTGTCACGCTCGT
CGTTTGGTATGGCTTCATTCAGCTCCGGTTCCCAACGATCAAGGCGAGTTACATGATCCCCCATGTTGTG
CAAAAAAGCGGTTAGCTCCTTCGGTCCTCCGATCGTTGTCAGAAGTAAGTTGGCCGCAGTGTTATCACTC
ATGGTTATGGCAGCACTGCATAATTCTCTTACTGTCATGCCATCCGTAAGATGCTTTTCTGTGACTGGTG
AGTACTCAACCAAGTCATTCTGAGAATAGTGTATGCGGCGACCGAGTTGCTCTTGCCCGGCGTCAATACG
GGATAATACCGCGCCACATAGCAGAACTTTAAAAGTGCTCATCATTGGAAAACGTTCTTCGGGGCGAAAA
CTCTCAAGGATCTTACCGCTGTTGAGATCCAGTTCGATGTAACCCACTCGTGCACCCAACTGATCTTCAG
CATCTTTTACTTTCACCAGCGTTTCTGGGTGAGCAAAAACAGGAAGGCAAAATGCCGCAAAAAAGGGAAT
AAGGGCGACACGGAAATGTTGAATACTCATACTCTTCCTTTTTCAATATTATTGAAGCATTTATCAGGGT
TATTGTCTCATGAGCGGATACATATTTGAATGTATTTAGAAAAATAAACAAATAGGGGTTCCGCGCACAT
TTCCCCGAAAAG
